>Addgene plasmid #231738 | pLIB-FLAG-GST(N)-CDK12RS(104-380) | addgene full sequence | sequence record 461148 | Addgene NGS Result
TTTCTTTTTCGGTCTGTTTAGCTTTTAGTAAGTCCCGGGAACGCCTGTGCTGGTGGTGACGATGTTTGTG
CAGGCGGTCGCTCCGGGGTCCCTGAAAGAGGACTTCAAGTTTTGGAGGATGGTCGCCACCACCAAACGTG
GCTTGCCAGCCCTGCAAAGGCCATGCTATATACTTGCTGGATTTCAAGTACTTATCAATTTGTGGGATAG
CTTCAATACGTTTTTTAAAACAAACTAATTTTGGGAACGCATCCAGGCACATTGGGTCCATGTATAAAAC
AACATCAAGAGCGTCATACAACATGAAGTCAGGATGGGTTACATGATCACCATTTAAATATGTTTTATGA
CATAAACGATCTTCGAACATTTTCAGCATTTCAGGTAGCTTGCTAAGAAAATCAACTTTGAGAGTTTCAA
AGTCTTTACTATATGCAATTCTCGAAACACCGTATCTAATATCCAAAACCGCTCCTTCAAGCATTGAAAT
CTCTGCACGCTCTTTTGGACAACCACCCAACATGTTGTGCTTGTCAGCTATATAACGTATGATGGCCATA
GACTGTGTTAATTTAACATCACCATCAATATAATAAGGAAGATTGGGAAACTCCAAACCCAATTCAAACT
TTTTGTTTCGCCATTTATCACCTTCATCGCGCTCATACAAATGCTCTTCATATTTTTCTTCAAGATATTC
CAAAAGAAGTCGAGTGGGTTGCACAAGGCCCTTAATTTTCCAATAACCTAGTATAGGGGACATATCGAGC
TTGTCATCGTCGTCCTTGTAGTCCATGGATCCGCGCCCGATGGTGGGACGGTATGAATAATCCGGAATAT
TTATAGGTTTTTTTATTACAAAACTGTTACGAAAACAGTAAAATACTTATTTATTTGCGAGATGGTTATC
ATTTTAATTATCTCCATGATCTATTAATATTCCGGAGTAGGTCGCGAATCGATACTAGTAAAACCAGATA
ACTTCGTATAATGTATGCTATACGAAGTTATGGTACCGCGGCCGCGTAGAGGATCTGTTGATCAGCAGTT
CAACCTGTTGATAGTACAAACAAAGCTGTAGCCAACCACTAGAACTATAGCTAGAGTCCTGGGCGAACAA
ACGATGCTCGCCTTCCAGAAAACCGAGGATGCGAACCACTTCATCCGGGGTCAGCACCACCGGCAAGCGC
CGCGACGGCCGAGGTCTACCGATCTCCTGAAGCAAGGGCAGATCCGTGCACAGCACCTTGCCGTAGAAGA
ACAGCAAGGCCGCCAATGCCTGACGATGCGTGGAGACCGAAACCTTGCGCTCGTTCGCCAGCCAGGACAG
AAATGCCTCGACTTCGCTGCTGCCCAAGGTTGCCGGGTGACGCACACCGTGGAAACGGATGAAGGCACAA
ACCCAGTTGACATAAGCCTGTTCGGTTCGTAAACTGTAATGCAAGTAGCGTATGCGCTCACGCAACTGGT
CCAGAACCTTGACCGAACGCAGCGGTGGTAACGGCGCAGTGGCGGTTTTCATGGCTTGTTATGACTGTTT
TTTTGTACAGTCTATGCCTCGGGCATCCAAGCAGCAAGCGCGTTACGCCGTGGGTCGATGTTTGATGTTA
TGGAGCAGCAACGATGTTACGCAGCAGCAACGATGTTACGCAGCAGGGCAGTCGCCCTAAAACAAAGTTA
GGTGGCTCAAGTATGGGCATCATTCGCACATGTAGGCTCGGCCCTGACCAAGTCAAATCCATGCGGGCTG
CTCTTGATCTTTTCGGTCGTGAGTTCGGAGACGTAGCCACCTACTCCCAACATCAGCCGGACTCCGATTA
CCTCGGGAACTTGCTCCGTAGTAAGACATTCATCGCGCTTGCTGCCTTCGACCAAGAAGCGGTTGTTGGC
GCTCTCGCGGCTTACGTTCTGCCCAAGTTTGAGCAGCCGCGTAGTGAGATCTATATCTATGATCTCGCAG
TCTCCGGCGAGCACCGGAGGCAGGGCATTGCCACCGCGCTCATCAATCTCCTCAAGCATGAGGCCAACGC
GCTTGGTGCTTATGTGATCTACGTGCAAGCAGATTACGGTGACGATCCCGCAGTGGCTCTCTATACAAAG
TTGGGCATACGGGAAGAAGTGATGCACTTTGATATCGACCCAAGTACCGCCACCTAACAATTCGTTCAAG
CCGAGATCGGCTTCCCGGCCGCGGAGTTGTTCGGTAAATTGTCACAACGCCGCGAATATAGTCTTTACCA
TGCCCTTGGCCACGCCCCTCTTTAATACGACGGGCAATTTGCACTTCAGAAAATGAAGAGTTTGCTTTAG
CCATAACAAAAGTCCAGTATGCTTTTTCACAGCATAACTGGACTGATTTCAGTTTACAACTATTCTGTCT
AGTTTAAGACTTTATTGTCATAGTTTAGATCTATTTTGTTCAGTTTAAGACTTTATTGTCCGCCCACACC
CGCTTACGCAGGGCATCCATTTATTACTCAACCGTAACCGATTTTGCCAGGTTACGCGGCTGGTCTATGC
GGTGTGAAATACCGCACAGATGCGTAAGGAGAAAATACCGCATCAGGCGCTCTTCCGCTTCCTCGCTCAC
TGACTCGCTGCGCTCGGTCGTTCGGCTGCGGCGAGCGGTATCAGCTCACTCAAAGGCGGTAATACGGTTA
TCCACAGAATCAGGGGATAACGCAGGAAAGAACATGTGAGCAAAAGGCCAGCAAAAGGCCAGGAACCGTA
AAAAGGCCGCGTTGCTGGCGTTTTTCCATAGGCTCCGCCCCCCTGACGAGCATCACAAAAATCGACGCTC
AAGTCAGAGGTGGCGAAACCCGACAGGACTATAAAGATACCAGGCGTTTCCCCCTGGAAGCTCCCTCGTG
CGCTCTCCTGTTCCGACCCTGCCGCTTACCGGATACCTGTCCGCCTTTCTCCCTTCGGGAAGCGTGGCGC
TTTCTCATAGCTCACGCTGTAGGTATCTCAGTTCGGTGTAGGTCGTTCGCTCCAAGCTGGGCTGTGTGCA
CGAACCCCCCGTTCAGCCCGACCGCTGCGCCTTATCCGGTAACTATCGTCTTGAGTCCAACCCGGTAAGA
CACGACTTATCGCCACTGGCAGCAGCCACTGGTAACAGGATTAGCAGAGCGAGGTATGTAGGCGGTGCTA
CAGAGTTCTTGAAGTGGTGGCCTAACTACGGCTACACTAGAAGAATAGTATTTGGTATCTGCGCTCTGCT
GAAGCCAGTTACCTTCGGAAAAAGAGTTGGTAGCTCTTGATCCGGCAAACAAACCACCGCTGGTAGCGGT
GGTTTTTTTGTTTGCAAGCAGCAGATTACGCGCAGAAAAAAAGGATCTCAAGAAGATCCTTTGATCTTTT
CTACGGGGTCTGACGCTCAGTGGAACGAAAACTCACGTTAAGGGATTTTGGTCATGAGATTATCAAAAAG
GATCTTCACCTAGATCCTTTTAAATTAAAAATGAAGTTTTAAATCAATCTAAAGTATATATGAGTAAACT
TGGTCTGACAGTTACCAATGCTTAATCAGTGAGGCACCTATCTCAGCGATCTGTCTATTTCGTTCATCCA
TAGTTGCCTGACTCCCCGTCGTGTAGATAACTACGATACGGGAGGGCTTACCATCTGGCCCCAGTGCTGC
AATGATACCGCGAGACCCACGCTCACCGGCTCCAGATTTATCAGCAATAAACCAGCCAGCCGGAAGGGCC
GAGCGCAGAAGTGGTCCTGCAACTTTATCCGCCTCCATCCAGTCTATTAATTGTTGCCGGGAAGCTAGAG
TAAGTAGTTCGCCAGTTAATAGTTTGCGCAACGTTGTTGCCATTGCTACAGGCATCGTGGTGTCACGCTC
GTCGTTTGGTATGGCTTCATTCAGCTCCGGTTCCCAACGATCAAGGCGAGTTACATGATCCCCCATGTTG
TGCAAAAAAGCGGTTAGCTCCTTCGGTCCTCCGATCGTTGTCAGAAGTAAGTTGGCCGCAGTGTTATCAC
TCATGGTTATGGCAGCACTGCATAATTCTCTTACTGTCATGCCATCCGTAAGATGCTTTTCTGTGACTGG
TGAGTACTCAACCAAGTCATTCTGAGAATAGTGTATGCGGCGACCGAGTTGCTCTTGCCCGGCGTCAATA
CGGGATAATACCGCGCCACATAGCAGAACTTTAAAAGTGCTCATCATTGGAAAACGTTCTTCGGGGCGAA
AACTCTCAAGGATCTTACCGCTGTTGAGATCCAGTTCGATGTAACCCACTCGTGCACCCAACTGATCTTC
AGCATCTTTTACTTTCACCAGCGTTTCTGGGTGAGCAAAAACAGGAAGGCAAAATGCCGCAAAAAAGGGA
ATAAGGGCGACACGGAAATGTTGAATACTCATACTCTTCCTTTTTCAATATTATTGAAGCATTTATCAGG
GTTATTGTCTCATGAGCGGATACATATTTGAATGTATTTAGAAAAATAAACAAATAGGGGTTCCGCGCAC
ATTTCCCCGAAAAGTGCCACCTAAATTGTAAGCGTTAATATTTTGTTAAAATTCGCGTTAAATTTTTGTT
AAATCAGCTCATTTTTTAACCAATAGGCCGAAATCGGCAAAATCCCTTATAAATCAAAAGAATAGACCGA
GATAGGGT
[37 nt withheld, positions 4629-4665]
AAGAACGTGGACTCCAACGTCAAAGG
[49 nt withheld, positions 4692-4740]
T
[91 nt withheld, positions 4742-4832]
G
[124 nt withheld, positions 4834-4957]
CCCATTCGCCATTCAGGCTGCAAATAAGCGTTGATATTCAGTCAATTACAAACATTAATAACGAAGAGAT
GACAGAAAAATTTTCATTCTGTGACAGAGAAAAAGTAGCCGAAGATGACGGTTTGTCACATGGAGTTGGC
AGGATGTTTGATTAAAAACATAACAGGAAGAAAAATGCCCCGCTGTGGGCGGACAAAATAGTTGGGAACT
GGGAGGGGTGGAAATGGAGTTTTTAAGGATTATTTAGGGAAGAGTGACAAAATAGATGGGAACTGGGTGT
AGCGTCGTAAGCTAATACGAAAATTAAAAATGACAAAATAGTTTGGAACTAGATTTCACTTATCTGGTTC
GGATCTCCTAGGGGTTATGATAGTTATTGCTCAGCGGTGGCAGCAGCCAACTCAGCTTCCTTTCGGGCTT
TGTTAGCAGCCGGATCTTCTAGGCTCAAGCAGTGATCAGATCCAGACATGATAAGATACATTGATGAGTT
TGGACAAACCACAACTAGAATGCAGTGAAAAAAATGCTTTATTTGTGAAATTTGTGATGCTATTGCTTTA
TTTGTAACCATTATAAGCTGCAATAAACAAGTTAACAACAACAATTGCATTCATTTTATGTTTCAGGTTC
AGGGGGAGGTGTGGGAGGTTTTTTAAAGCAAGTAAAACCTCTACAAATGTGGTATGGCTGATTATGATCC
TCTAGTACTTCTCGACAAGCTTTCAACGACTGCGTGAACTGGATCTCTTCTTTTTACTATGAGAAGATGA
ATGTCTTGAATATGCAGGACTTCTACTTCTGGACTTCATGGATTTCCTACTGGGGAGTGGACTCCGACTC
AGAGACCGCTTGCTCAGGAAAGGGCTGCTGGACCGCCTTCGACCATAGGGACTGGGCGATCGCCCGCTGT
AAGAGCCACTTCTTTCGTAGCTGGACGACCGTCTCCTGCTATAGGGACTGACAGATCTCTGTCGCCTACT
GTAGGGGCTCGGTGACCGGGTGCTGGACTGGTAGGCCGAAGGCTCCTTGTAAGGGGGACTGACCGACTGC
CTTCTCGAGGTACTTCCAGGACTTTTCTTGTAGGAGTCATAATTGCTCGAGGTATGAGATCGTGAGGGAC
TAAGGTCATAATCTTGGCCATAAGAAGCTCCCGAGGGGCTATCATCTTGTTTGGAGCTGTCAGACCACTT
CCTGTGGGGGCTCCTGGATCTCCGTTTTGGGCTGTCCACTGTTTTGTAACTTTTGGGTGTTTCCCTTTTT
CGATGACTTTTACTCCGGTCTTTGTGCCCAGACTTCAGCTCCCGTTCTTTCCTGGTCTTCTCCTTGTGGA
GCTTGGATGACCTGGATTCCTTGCTGCTGCTTTTGGCTACCTGCGCCTTCCCATAGTCATCAGTCTCCTC
ATTCGAACGCTTTGAACTTCCCGATATCCGGTCCTTCATCGATCCCGACTTGCTGGAGACTTCTTGGCTT
T
Features (pLannotate 1.2.2; 21 found; start..end, strand, type, name):
     86..109     -  CDS            HRV 3C site: recognition and cleavage site for human rhinovirus 3C and PreScission proteases
    110..763     -  CDS            GST26_SCHJA: Experimental evidence at protein level: Swiss-Prot protein existence level 1. GST isoenzymes appear to play a central role in the parasite detoxification system. Other functions are also suspected including a role in increasing the solubility of haematin in the parasite gut. From Schistosoma japonicum (Blood fluke).
    770..790     -  CDS            FLAG (fragment): FLAG® epitope tag, followed by an enterokinase cleavage site
    839..930     -  promoter       polyhedrin promoter: polh from Autographa californica; promoter for the baculovirus polyhedrin gene
    978..1011    -  protein_bind   loxP: Cre-mediated recombination occurs in the 8-bp core sequence (GCATACAT). Cre recombinase
   1040..1067    +  rep_origin     R6K γ ori (fragment): γ replication origin from E. coli plasmid R6K; requires the R6K initiator protein pi for replication
   1067..1429    +  CDS            YPR2_ECOLX (fragment): Protein predicted: Swiss-Prot protein existence level 4. From Escherichia coli.
   1407..1435    +  promoter       Pc promoter: intI1 (promoter lies within the coding sequence); class 1 integron promoter
   1624..2157    +  CDS            GmR: gentamycin acetyltransferase; aacC1; confers resistance to gentamycin
   2224..2448    +  mobile_element Tn7R: mini-Tn7 element (right end of the Tn7 transposon) Tn7
   2516..2567    +  misc_feature   bom (fragment): basis of mobility region from pBR322
   2753..3341    -  rep_origin     ori: high-copy-number ColE1/pMB1/pBR322/pUC origin of replication
   3512..4372    -  CDS            AmpR: β-lactamase; bla; confers resistance to ampicillin, carbenicillin, and related antibiotics
   4373..4477    -  promoter       AmpR promoter: bla
   4503..4957    -  rep_origin     f1 ori (sequence partly withheld): f1 bacteriophage origin of replication; arrow indicates direction of (+) strand synthesis
   4962..4978    -  CDS            lacZα (fragment): LacZα fragment of β-galactosidase; lacZ fragment
   5141..5306    +  mobile_element Tn7L: mini-Tn7 element (left end of the Tn7 transposon) Tn7
   5338..5387    -  CDS            SET1 (fragment): solubility-enhancement tag derived from T7 phage gene 10B
   5416..5550    -  polyA_signal   SV40 poly(A) signal: SV40 polyadenylation signal
   5573..5656    -  CDS            large T antigen (fragment): large T antigen from SV40 (simian virus 40)
   5683..85      -  CDS            CDK12 (fragment) (across the origin): CDK12_HUMAN - Also known as CRK7, CRKRS, KIAA0904. Experimental evidence at protein level: Swiss-Prot protein existence level 1. Cyclin-dependent kinase that phosphorylates the C-terminal domain (CTD) of the large subunit of RNA polymerase II (POLR2A), thereby acting as a key regulator of transcription elongation. Regulates the expression of genes involved in DNA repair and is required for the maintenance of genomic stability. Preferentially phosphorylates 'Ser-5' in CTD repeats that are already phosphorylated at 'Ser-7', but can also phosphorylate 'Ser-2'. Required for RNA splicing, possibly
