[The description below was written by a language model from this plasmid's Addgene catalogue record and pLannotate feature annotations shown in this document.]
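Description:
pLIB-FLAG-GST(N)-CDK12RS(104-380) is a baculovirus transfer plasmid built on the pLIB backbone for producing a fragment of human CDK12 in insect cells. In bacteria it replicates as a high-copy plasmid from a ColE1/pUC-type origin and is selected with ampicillin through the β-lactamase gene; an f1 origin is also present.

The expression cassette, annotated on the reverse strand, is driven by the polyhedrin promoter from Autographa californica nucleopolyhedrovirus, a very late promoter that gives strong expression in infected insect cells, and ends with an SV40 polyadenylation signal. The open reading frame encodes an N-terminal FLAG epitope, then Schistosoma japonicum glutathione S-transferase, then an HRV 3C (PreScission) protease site, fused to residues 104–380 of CDK12. The construct name labels this region "RS", but the record does not define it further. This layout permits affinity capture through FLAG or GST, with the tags removable by 3C cleavage.

The cassette, a gentamicin resistance gene and a loxP site lie between the Tn7L and Tn7R ends. This mini-Tn7 arrangement allows transposition into a bacmid in a suitable E. coli strain, with gentamicin selecting for recombinants, and the bacmid is then used to generate recombinant baculovirus. The loxP site could in principle support Cre-mediated fusion with other plasmids, though the record does not describe such use. Short annotated fragments (R6K γ ori, lacZα, SET1, large T antigen) are probably backbone remnants or partial matches rather than functional parts.

The stated purpose is protein expression in insect cells. The associated study concerns PAF1C-mediated activation of CDK12/13 kinase activity, suggesting the purified fragment served in biochemical experiments there.
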