Addgene plasmid #231738: pLIB-FLAG-GST(N)-CDK12RS(104-380)
Purpose: Protein expression in insect cells
Depositing lab: Jesper Svejstrup. Depositing organization: University of Copenhagen. Publication: PAF1C-mediated activation of CDK12/13 kinase activity is critical for CTD phosphorylation and transcript elongation. Lopez Martinez D, Todorovski I, Noe Gonzalez M, Rusimbi C, Blears D, Khallou N, Han Z, Dirac-Svejstrup AB, Svejstrup JQ. Mol Cell. 2025 May 15;85(10):1952-1967.e8. doi: 10.1016/j.molcel.2025.04.012. Epub 2025 May 1. PubMed 40315851.
Backbone
  Vector backbone: pLIB
  Vector type: Insect Expression
Growth in bacteria
  Bacterial resistance: Ampicillin, 100 μg/mL
  Growth temperature: 37°C
  Growth strain: DH5alpha
  Copy number: High Copy
Gene/Insert
  Gene/Insert name: CDK12
  Species: H. sapiens (human)
  Mutation: CDK12(104-380)
  Entrez Gene: CDK12 (a.k.a. CRK7, CRKR, CRKRS)
  Tag / fusion protein: Flag-GST-3C (N terminal on insert)
  Cloning method: Gibson Cloning
Terms and licenses: Academic/Nonprofit Terms; Industry Terms: Not Available to Industry
Depositor comments: Please visit https://doi.org/10.1101/2024.10.14.618141 for bioRxiv preprint.
How to cite: pLIB-FLAG-GST(N)-CDK12RS(104-380) was a gift from Jesper Svejstrup (Addgene plasmid # 231738 ; http://n2t.net/addgene:231738 ; RRID:Addgene_231738)
